LOCUS       Exported 2248 bp ds-DNA circular SYN 13-MAY-2021
DEFINITION  Promoter J23107 in pStA0.
ACCESSION   .
VERSION     .
KEYWORDS    pStA0::J23107
SOURCE      synthetic DNA construct
  ORGANISM  synthetic DNA construct
REFERENCE   1 (bases 1 to 2248)
  AUTHORS   Taylor GM, Mordaka PM, Heap JT
  TITLE     Start-Stop Assembly: a functionally scarless DNA assembly system
            optimized for metabolic engineering.
  JOURNAL   Nucleic Acids Res. 2018 Nov 20. pii: 5193345. doi:
            10.1093/nar/gky1182.
  PUBMED    30462270
REFERENCE   2 (bases 1 to 2248)
  AUTHORS   .
  TITLE     Direct Submission
  JOURNAL   Exported May 13, 2021 from SnapGene Server 1.1.58
            http://www.snapgene.com
FEATURES             Location/Qualifiers
     source          1..2248
                     /organism="synthetic DNA construct"
                     /mol_type="other DNA"
     promoter        1..105
                     /gene="bla"
                     /label=AmpR promoter
     CDS             106..966
                     /codon_start=1
                     /gene="bla"
                     /product="beta-lactamase"
                     /label=AmpR
                     /note="confers resistance to ampicillin, carbenicillin, and
                     related antibiotics"
                     /translation="MSIQHFRVALIPFFAAFCLPVFAHPETLVKVKDAEDQLGARVGYI
                     ELDLNSGKILESFRPEERFPMMSTFKVLLCGAVLSRIDAGQEQLGRRIHYSQNDLVEYS
                     PVTEKHLTDGMTVRELCSAAITMSDNTAANLLLTTIGGPKELTAFLHNMGDHVTRLDRW
                     EPELNEAIPNDERDTTMPVAMATTLRKLLTGELLTLASRQQLIDWMEADKVAGPLLRSA
                     LPAGWFIADKSGAGERGSRGIIAALGPDGKPSRIVVIYTTGSQATMDERNRQIAEIGAS
                     LIKHW"
     primer_bind     complement(324..343)
                     /label=Amp-R
                     /note="Ampicillin resistance gene, reverse primer"
     rep_origin      1137..1725
                     /direction=RIGHT
                     /label=ori
                     /note="high-copy-number ColE1/pMB1/pBR322/pUC origin of
                     replication"
     primer_bind     1626..1645
                     /label=pBR322ori-F
                     /note="pBR322 origin, forward primer"
     terminator      1883..1977
                     /label=lambda t0 terminator
                     /note="transcription terminator from phage lambda"
     terminator      2064..2150
                     /gene="Escherichia coli rrnB"
                     /label=rrnB T1 terminator
                     /note="transcription terminator T1 from the E. coli rrnB
                     gene"
     primer_bind     complement(2163..2181)
                     /label=pBRforEco
                     /note="pBR322 vectors, upsteam of EcoRI site, forward
                     primer"
ORIGIN
        1 cgcggaaccc ctatttgttt atttttctaa atacattcaa atatgtatcc gctcatgaga
       61 caataaccct gataaatgct tcaataatat tgaaaaagga agagtatgag tattcaacat
      121 ttccgtgtcg cccttattcc cttttttgcg gcattttgcc ttcctgtttt tgctcaccca
      181 gaaacgctgg tgaaagtaaa agatgctgaa gatcagttgg gtgcacgagt gggttacatc
      241 gaactggatc tcaacagcgg taagatcctt gagagttttc gccccgaaga acgttttcca
      301 atgatgagca cttttaaagt tctgctatgt ggcgcggtat tatcccgtat tgacgccggg
      361 caagagcaac tcggtcgccg catacactat tctcagaatg acttggttga gtactcacca
      421 gtcacagaaa agcatcttac ggatggcatg acagtaagag aattatgcag tgctgccata
      481 accatgagtg ataacactgc ggccaactta cttctgacaa cgatcggagg accgaaggag
      541 ctaaccgctt ttttgcacaa catgggggat catgtaactc gccttgatcg ttgggaaccg
      601 gagctgaatg aagccatacc aaacgacgag cgtgacacca cgatgcctgt agcaatggca
      661 acaacgttgc gcaaactatt aactggcgaa ctacttactc tagcttcccg gcaacaatta
      721 atagactgga tggaggcgga taaagttgca ggaccacttc tgcgctcggc ccttccggct
      781 ggctggttta ttgctgataa atctggagcc ggtgagcgtg ggtcccgcgg tatcattgca
      841 gcactggggc cagatggtaa gccctcccgt atcgtagtta tctacacgac ggggagtcag
      901 gcaactatgg atgaacgaaa tagacagatc gctgagatag gtgcctcact gattaagcat
      961 tggtaactgt cagaccaagt ttactcatat atactttaga ttgatttaaa acttcatttt
     1021 taatttaaaa ggatctaggt gaagatcctt tttgataatc tcatgaccaa aatcccttaa
     1081 cgtgagtttt cgttccactg agcgtcagac cccgtagaaa agatcaaagg atcttcttga
     1141 gatccttttt ttctgcgcgt aatctgctgc ttgcaaacaa aaaaaccacc gctaccagcg
     1201 gtggtttgtt tgccggatca agagctacca actctttttc cgaaggtaac tggcttcagc
     1261 agagcgcaga taccaaatac tgttcttcta gtgtagccgt agttaggcca ccacttcaag
     1321 aactctgtag caccgcctac atacctcgct ctgctaatcc tgttaccagt ggctgctgcc
     1381 agtggcgata agtcgtgtct taccgggttg gactcaagac gatagttacc ggataaggcg
     1441 cagcggtcgg gctgaacggg gggttcgtgc acacagccca gcttggagcg aacgacctac
     1501 accgaactga gatacctaca gcgtgagcta tgagaaagcg ccacgcttcc cgaagggaga
     1561 aaggcggaca ggtatccggt aagcggcagg gtcggaacag gagagcgcac gagggagctt
     1621 ccagggggaa acgcctggta tctttatagt cctgtcgggt ttcgccacct ctgacttgag
     1681 cgtcgatttt tgtgatgctc gtcagggggg cggagcctat ggaaaaacgc cagcaacgcg
     1741 gcctttttac ggttcctggc cttttgctgg ccttttgctc acatgttctt tcctgcgtta
     1801 tcccctgatt ctgtggataa ccgtattacc gcctttgagt gagctgatac cgctcgccgc
     1861 agccgaacga ccgagcgcct tggactcctg ttgatagatc cagtaatgac ctcagaactc
     1921 catctggatt tgttcagaac gctcggttgc cgccgggcgt tttttattgg tgagaatcca
     1981 gtgtggctct tcgcagttta cggctagctc agccctaggt attatgctag cccatgaaga
     2041 gcgtaagacc tctagggcgg cggatttgtc ctactcagga gagcgttcac cgacaaacaa
     2101 cagataaaac gaaaggccca gtctttcgac tgagcctttc gttttatttg atgcccgaaa
     2161 gggcctcgtg atacgcctat ttttataggt taatgtcatg ataataatgg tttcttagac
     2221 gtcaggtggc acttttcggg gaaatgtg
//
