[The description below was written by a language model from this plasmid's Addgene catalogue record and the feature table of its GenBank file.]
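Description:
pStA0::J23107 is a small (2,248 bp) synthetic-biology part-storage plasmid from the Start-Stop Assembly system, a functionally scarless DNA assembly framework designed for metabolic engineering. It consists of the pGT400-derived pStA0 backbone (2,210 bp) carrying a 38 bp synthetic insert, the promoter J23107. In general usage this name denotes a member of the Anderson collection of constitutive sigma-70 E. coli promoters of graded strengths, although the record itself says only that the insert is a synthetic promoter. The plasmid is maintained in E. coli through a high-copy ColE1/pMB1/pUC-type origin of replication. It is selected with ampicillin through the bla beta-lactamase gene, which is driven by its own AmpR promoter.

Beyond the origin and marker, the annotated feature table shows only two transcription terminators, the phage lambda t0 terminator and the E. coli rrnB T1 terminator, plus a few standard sequencing primer sites. The promoter insert is not annotated. The roughly 85 bp unannotated gap between the two terminators would be a plausible location for it, with the terminators insulating the stored part from transcription in the rest of the backbone, but the record does not confirm this. The cloning method is listed as unknown, and the restriction sites or fusion sequences used to release the part are not described.

There is no downstream coding sequence or reporter, so the plasmid is not an expression vector. It serves as a source of a standardised promoter part to be combined with other parts when building expression units and multi-gene pathways in the assembly hierarchy. Drawing on promoters of different strengths in this way allows gene expression levels to be varied within engineered pathways.
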