Addgene plasmid #114329: pStA0::J23107
Purpose: Promoter J23107 in pStA0
Depositing lab: John Heap. Depositing organization: Imperial College London. Publication: Start-Stop Assembly: a functionally scarless DNA assembly system optimized for metabolic engineering. Taylor GM, Mordaka PM, Heap JT. Nucleic Acids Res. 2018 Nov 20. pii: 5193345. doi: 10.1093/nar/gky1182. PubMed 30462270.
Backbone
  Vector backbone: pGT400
  Backbone size w/o insert (bp): 2210
  Vector type: Synthetic Biology
Growth in bacteria
  Bacterial resistance: Ampicillin, 100 μg/mL
  Growth temperature: 37°C
  Growth strain: DH5alpha
  Copy number: High Copy
Gene/Insert
  Gene/Insert name: Promoter J23107
  Species: Synthetic
  Insert size (bp): 38
  Cloning method: Unknown
  Sequencing primers: 5′ OligoGT234 GGGGAAACGCCTGGTATCT; 3′ OligoGT235 AGCAAAAACAGGAAGGCAAA
Terms and licenses: Academic/Nonprofit Terms; Industry Terms: Not Available to Industry
Depositor comments: Accession Number MG649437, Alternative ID = pGT326 . Please visit https://www.biorxiv.org/content/early/2018/07/04/361626 for bioRxiv preprint.
How to cite: pStA0::J23107 was a gift from John Heap (Addgene plasmid # 114329 ; http://n2t.net/addgene:114329 ; RRID:Addgene_114329)
